Addgene plasmid #65004: p415TEF cyto roGFP2-Grx1(yeast)
Purpose: Yeast expression plasmid for roGFP2-Grx1; yeast codon optimized roGFP; yeast Grx1
Depositing lab: Tobias Dick. Depositing organization: Deutsches Krebsforschungszentrum (DKFZ). Publication: Multiple glutathione disulfide removal pathways mediate cytosolic redox homeostasis. Morgan B, Ezerina D, Amoako TN, Riemer J, Seedorf M, Dick TP. Nat Chem Biol. 2013 Feb;9(2):119-25. doi: 10.1038/nchembio.1142. Epub 2012 Dec 16. PubMed 23242256.
Backbone
  Vector backbone: p415TEF
  Vector type: Yeast Expression
Growth in bacteria
  Bacterial resistance: Ampicillin, 100 μg/mL
  Growth temperature: 37°C
  Growth strain: DH5alpha
  Copy number: Unknown
Gene/Insert
  Gene/Insert name: Glutaredoxin-1 (alt name: GRX1)
  Species: S. cerevisiae (budding yeast)
  Tag / fusion protein: roGFP2 (N terminal on insert)
Terms and licenses: Academic/Nonprofit Terms; Industry Terms: Not Available to Industry
How to cite: p415TEF cyto roGFP2-Grx1(yeast) was a gift from Tobias Dick (Addgene plasmid # 65004 ; http://n2t.net/addgene:65004 ; RRID:Addgene_65004)
