[The description below was written by a language model from this plasmid's Addgene catalogue record and pLannotate feature annotations shown in this document.]
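Description:
p415TEF cyto roGFP2-Grx1(yeast) is a 7,790 bp yeast expression shuttle plasmid built on the p415TEF backbone. In Saccharomyces cerevisiae it is maintained through a CEN6/ARS element, which gives stable, low-copy, centromeric inheritance, and it is selected by complementation of leucine auxotrophy with a LEU2 marker driven by its own promoter. For propagation in E. coli it carries a high-copy ColE1/pUC-type origin and an ampicillin resistance gene (bla). An f1 origin, flanking T3 and T7 promoters, and lac promoter/operator and lacZα fragments are remnants of the pBluescript-derived cloning region. Several short annotated fragments (lacI, rop, bom, NFS1 and another yeast ORF) appear to be backbone or marker-flanking remnants rather than functional units.

The expression cassette places a fusion open reading frame between the constitutive S. cerevisiae TEF1 promoter and the CYC1 terminator. The fusion consists of a yeast codon-optimized roGFP2 at the N terminus, followed after a gap of about 100 bp (presumably a linker, although it is not annotated) by yeast glutaredoxin-1 (GRX1). roGFP2 is a redox-sensitive GFP variant whose engineered surface cysteines form a disulfide that shifts its excitation properties, allowing ratiometric readout. Tethering it to a glutaredoxin couples the probe's oxidation state rapidly and specifically to the glutathione redox couple. The "cyto" designation is consistent with the absence of any annotated targeting sequence, indicating cytosolic localization. The plasmid is used to express this genetically encoded sensor for monitoring the cytosolic glutathione redox state in living yeast, in line with the associated study of glutathione disulfide removal and cytosolic redox homeostasis.
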