Features (pLannotate 1.2.2; 25 found; start..end, strand, type, name):
     70..573     -  misc_feature   CEN/ARS: S. cerevisiae CEN6 centromere fused to an autonomously replicating sequence
    610..714     +  promoter       AmpR promoter: bla
    715..1575    +  CDS            AmpR: β-lactamase; bla; confers resistance to ampicillin, carbenicillin, and related antibiotics
   1746..2334    +  rep_origin     ori: high-copy-number ColE1/pMB1/pBR322/pUC origin of replication
   2517..2609    +  CDS            lacI (fragment): lac repressor; lacI; The lac repressor binds to the lac operator to inhibit transcription in E. coli. This inhibition can be relieved by adding lactose or isopropyl-β-D-thiogalactopyranoside (IPTG).
   2622..2643    +  protein_bind   CAP binding site: CAP binding activates transcription in the presence of cAMP. E. coli catabolite activator protein
   2658..2688    +  promoter       lac promoter: promoter for the E. coli lac operon
   2696..2712    +  protein_bind   lac operator: The lac repressor binds to the lac operator to inhibit transcription in E. coli. This inhibition can be relieved by adding lactose or isopropyl-β-D-thiogalactopyranoside (IPTG). lac repressor encoded by lacI
   2757..2775    +  promoter       T3 promoter: promoter for bacteriophage T3 RNA polymerase
   2793..3191    +  promoter       TEF1 promoter: S. cerevisiae TEF1; promoter for EF-1α
   3195..3212    +  misc_feature   MCS (fragment): pBluescript multiple cloning site
   3231..3941    +  CDS            roGFP2: roGFP2 is a basic (constitutively fluorescent) green fluorescent protein published in 2004, derived from Aequorea victoria.
   4047..4376    +  CDS            GRX1: GLRX1_YEAST - Experimental evidence at protein level: Swiss-Prot protein existence level 1. Component of the glutathione system which performs several activities such as glutathione-dependent oxidoreductase, glutathione peroxidase and glutathione S-transferase (GST) activity (PubMed:11875065, PubMed:12684511). The disulfide bond functions as an electron carrier in the glutathione-dependent synthesis of deoxyribonucleotides by the enzyme ribonucleotide reductase. In addition, it is also involved in reducing cytosolic protein- and non- protein-disulfides in a coupled system with glutathione redu
   4380..4406    +  misc_feature   MCS (fragment): pBluescript multiple cloning site
   4407..4654    +  terminator     CYC1 terminator: S. cerevisiae CYC1; transcription terminator for CYC1
   4673..4691    -  promoter       T7 promoter: promoter for bacteriophage T7 RNA polymerase
   4699..4854    +  CDS            lacZα (fragment): LacZα fragment of β-galactosidase; lacZ fragment
   4862..5317    +  rep_origin     f1 ori (sequence partly withheld): f1 bacteriophage origin of replication; arrow indicates direction of (+) strand synthesis
   5318..5370    -  misc_feature   bom (fragment): basis of mobility region from pBR322
   5400..5477    +  CDS            YO192_YEAST (fragment): Experimental evidence at protein level: Swiss-Prot protein existence level 1. From Saccharomyces cerevisiae (strain ATCC 204508 / S288c) (Baker's yeast).
   5617..6021    +  promoter       LEU2 promoter: S. cerevisiae LEU2
   6034..7128    +  CDS            LEU2: 3-isopropylmalate dehydrogenase, required for leucine biosynthesis; S. cerevisiae LEU2; yeast auxotrophic marker
   7490..7591    -  CDS            NFS1 (fragment): NFS1_YEAST - Also known as SPL1 From Saccharomyces cerevisiae (strain ATCC 204508 / S288c) (Baker's yeast).
   7604..7654    -  misc_feature   bom (fragment): basis of mobility region from pBR322
   7756..1       -  CDS            rop (fragment) (across the origin): Rop protein, which maintains plasmids at low copy number; rop
>Addgene plasmid #65004 | p415TEF cyto roGFP2-Grx1(yeast) | depositor full sequence | sequence record 109883 | p415TEF cyto roGFP2-Grx1(yeast) sequence 7790 bps
GACGAAAGGGCCTCGTGATACGCCTATTTTTATAGGTTAATGTCATGATAATAATGGTTTCTTAGGACGG
ATCGCTTGCCTGTAACTTACACGCGCCTCGTATCTTTTAATGATGGAATAATTTGGGAATTTACTCTGTG
TTTATTTATTTTTATGTTTTGTATTTGGATTTTAGAAAGTAAATAAAGAAGGTAGAAGAGTTACGGAATG
AAGAAAAAAAAATAAACAAAGGTTTAAAAAATTTCAACAAAAAGCGTACTTTACATATATATTTATTAGA
CAAGAAAAGCAGATTAAATAGATATACATTCGATTAACGATAAGTAAAATGTAAAATCACAGGATTTTCG
TGTGTGGTCTTCTACACAGACAAGATGAAACAATTCGGCATTAATACCTGAGAGCAGGAAGAGCAAGATA
AAAGGTAGTATTTGTTGGCGATCCCCCTAGAGTCTTTTACATCTTCGGAAAACAAAAACTATTTTTTCTT
TAATTTCTTTTTTTACTTTCTATTTTTAATTTATATATTTATATTAAAAAATTTAAATTATAATTATTTT
TATAGCACGTGATGAAAAGGACCCAGGTGGCACTTTTCGGGGAAATGTGCGCGGAACCCCTATTTGTTTA
TTTTTCTAAATACATTCAAATATGTATCCGCTCATGAGACAATAACCCTGATAAATGCTTCAATAATATT
GAAAAAGGAAGAGTATGAGTATTCAACATTTCCGTGTCGCCCTTATTCCCTTTTTTGCGGCATTTTGCCT
TCCTGTTTTTGCTCACCCAGAAACGCTGGTGAAAGTAAAAGATGCTGAAGATCAGTTGGGTGCACGAGTG
GGTTACATCGAACTGGATCTCAACAGCGGTAAGATCCTTGAGAGTTTTCGCCCCGAAGAACGTTTTCCAA
TGATGAGCACTTTTAAAGTTCTGCTATGTGGCGCGGTATTATCCCGTATTGACGCCGGGCAAGAGCAACT
CGGTCGCCGCATACACTATTCTCAGAATGACTTGGTTGAGTACTCACCAGTCACAGAAAAGCATCTTACG
GATGGCATGACAGTAAGAGAATTATGCAGTGCTGCCATAACCATGAGTGATAACACTGCGGCCAACTTAC
TTCTGACAACGATCGGAGGACCGAAGGAGCTAACCGCTTTTTTGCACAACATGGGGGATCATGTAACTCG
CCTTGATCGTTGGGAACCGGAGCTGAATGAAGCCATACCAAACGACGAGCGTGACACCACGATGCCTGTA
GCAATGGCAACAACGTTGCGCAAACTATTAACTGGCGAACTACTTACTCTAGCTTCCCGGCAACAATTAA
TAGACTGGATGGAGGCGGATAAAGTTGCAGGACCACTTCTGCGCTCGGCCCTTCCGGCTGGCTGGTTTAT
TGCTGATAAATCTGGAGCCGGTGAGCGTGGGTCTCGCGGTATCATTGCAGCACTGGGGCCAGATGGTAAG
CCCTCCCGTATCGTAGTTATCTACACGACGGGGAGTCAGGCAACTATGGATGAACGAAATAGACAGATCG
CTGAGATAGGTGCCTCACTGATTAAGCATTGGTAACTGTCAGACCAAGTTTACTCATATATACTTTAGAT
TGATTTAAAACTTCATTTTTAATTTAAAAGGATCTAGGTGAAGATCCTTTTTGATAATCTCATGACCAAA
ATCCCTTAACGTGAGTTTTCGTTCCACTGAGCGTCAGACCCCGTAGAAAAGATCAAAGGATCTTCTTGAG
ATCCTTTTTTTCTGCGCGTAATCTGCTGCTTGCAAACAAAAAAACCACCGCTACCAGCGGTGGTTTGTTT
GCCGGATCAAGAGCTACCAACTCTTTTTCCGAAGGTAACTGGCTTCAGCAGAGCGCAGATACCAAATACT
GTCCTTCTAGTGTAGCCGTAGTTAGGCCACCACTTCAAGAACTCTGTAGCACCGCCTACATACCTCGCTC
TGCTAATCCTGTTACCAGTGGCTGCTGCCAGTGGCGATAAGTCGTGTCTTACCGGGTTGGACTCAAGACG
ATAGTTACCGGATAAGGCGCAGCGGTCGGGCTGAACGGGGGGTTCGTGCACACAGCCCAGCTTGGAGCGA
ACGACCTACACCGAACTGAGATACCTACAGCGTGAGCTATGAGAAAGCGCCACGCTTCCCGAAGGGAGAA
AGGCGGACAGGTATCCGGTAAGCGGCAGGGTCGGAACAGGAGAGCGCACGAGGGAGCTTCCAGGGGGAAA
CGCCTGGTATCTTTATAGTCCTGTCGGGTTTCGCCACCTCTGACTTGAGCGTCGATTTTTGTGATGCTCG
TCAGGGGGGCGGAGCCTATGGAAAAACGCCAGCAACGCGGCCTTTTTACGGTTCCTGGCCTTTTGCTGGC
CTTTTGCTCACATGTTCTTTCCTGCGTTATCCCCTGATTCTGTGGATAACCGTATTACCGCCTTTGAGTG
AGCTGATACCGCTCGCCGCAGCCGAACGACCGAGCGCAGCGAGTCAGTGAGCGAGGAAGCGGAAGAGCGC
CCAATACGCAAACCGCCTCTCCCCGCGCGTTGGCCGATTCATTAATGCAGCTGGCACGACAGGTTTCCCG
ACTGGAAAGCGGGCAGTGAGCGCAACGCAATTAATGTGAGTTACCTCACTCATTAGGCACCCCAGGCTTT
ACACTTTATGCTTCCGGCTCCTATGTTGTGTGGAATTGTGAGCGGATAACAATTTCACACAGGAAACAGC
TATGACCATGATTACGCCAAGCGCGCAATTAACCCTCACTAAAGGGAACAAAAGCTGGAGCTCATAGCTT
CAAAATGTTTCTACTCCTTTTTTACTCTTCCAGATTTTCTCGGACTCCGCGCATCGCCGTACCACTTCAA
AACACCCAAGCACAGCATACTAAATTTCCCCTCTTTCTTCCTCTAGGGTGTCGTTAATTACCCGTACTAA
AGGTTTGGAAAAGAAAAAAGAGACCGCCTCGTTTCTTTTTCTTCGTCGAAAAAGGCAATAAAAATTTTTA
TCACGTTTCTTTTTCTTGAAAATTTTTTTTTTGATTTTTTTCTCTTTCGATGACCTCCCATTGATATTTA
AGTTAATAAACGGTCTTCAATTTCTCAAGTTTCAGTTTCATTTTTCTTGTTCTATTACAACTTTTTTTAC
TTCTTGCTCATTAGAAAGAAAGCATAGCAATCTAATCTAAGTTTTCTAGAACTAGTGGATCCACCATGGC
TAGCGAGTTCTCAAAGGGTGAAGAATTGTTTACAGGTGTTGTTCCTATTTTAGTCGAATTGGACGGTGAC
GTTAATGGTCATAAGTTTAGTGTTAGTGGTGAAGGTGAAGGTGACGCAACATACGGTAAATTGACCTTGA
AGTTTATTTCAACTACTGGTAAATTGCCAGTTCCTTGGCCAACTTTGGTAACCACTTTAACATATGGTGT
ACAATGTTTCAGTAGATACCCTGATCATATGAAACAACACGACTTTTTCAAGTCTGCTATGCCAGAAGGT
TACGTTCAAGAAAGAACTATTTTCTTTAAGGATGACGGTAACTACAAGACCAGAGCAGAAGTCAAATTTG
AAGGTGACACTTTGGTTAACAGAATCGAATTGAAGGGTATCGATTTCAAGGAAGACGGTAACATCTTGGG
TCATAAATTGGAATACAACTACAACTGTCACAATGTATACATAATGGCCGATAAGCAAAAGAATGGTATC
AAAGTCAACTTCAAGATCAGACATAACATCGAAGATGGTTCTGTTCAATTAGCTGACCACTATCAACAAA
ATACACCTATTGGTGACGGTCCTGTTTTGTTACCAGACAACCATTACTTGTCTACCTGCTCAGCTTTATC
CAAAGATCCAAATGAAAAGAGAGACCATATGGTATTGTTAGAATTTGTCACCGCAGCAGGTATCACATTG
GGTATGGATGAATTGTATAAAACTAGTGGTGGTTCAGGTGGTGGTGGTTCAGGTGGTGGTGGTTCAGGTG
GAGGAGGATCAGGAGGAGGAGGATCAGGAGGAGGAGGATCAGGAGGAGAATTCACCATGGTATCTCAAGA
AACTATCAAGCACGTCAAGGACCTTATTGCAGAAAACGAGATCTTCGTCGCATCCAAAACGTACTGTCCA
TACTGCCATGCAGCCCTAAACACGCTTTTTGAAAAGTTAAAGGTTCCCAGGTCCAAAGTTCTGGTTTTGC
AATTGAATGACATGAAGGAAGGCGCAGACATTCAGGCTGCGTTATATGAGATTAATGGCCAAAGAACCGT
GCCAAACATCTATATTAATGGTAAACATATTGGAGGCAACGACGACTTGCAGGAATTGAGGGAGACTGGT
GAATTGGAGGAATTGTTAGAACCTATTCTTGCAAATTAAAAGCTTATCGATACCGTCGACCTCGAGTCAT
GTAATTAGTTATGTCACGCTTACATTCACGCCCTCCCCCCACATCCGCTCTAACCGAAAAGGAAGGAGTT
AGACAACCTGAAGTCTAGGTCCCTATTTATTTTTTTATAGTTATGTTAGTATTAAGAACGTTATTTATAT
TTCAAATTTTTCTTTTTTTTCTGTACAGACGCGTGTACGCATGTAACATTATACTGAAAACCTTGCTTGA
GAAGGTTTTGGGACGCTCGAAGGCTTTAATTTGCGGCCGGTACCCAATTCGCCCTATAGTGAGTCGTATT
ACGCGCGCTCACTGGCCGTCGTTTTACAACGTCGTGACTGGGAAAACCCTGGCGTTACCCAACTTAATCG
CCTTGCAGCACATCCCCCTTTCGCCAGCTGGCGTAATAGCGAAGAGGCCCGCACCGATCGCCCTTCCCAA
CAGTTGCGCAGCCTGAATGGCGAATGGCGCG
[124 nt withheld, positions 4862-4985]
C
[91 nt withheld, positions 4987-5077]
A
[49 nt withheld, positions 5079-5127]
CCTTTGACGTTGGAGTCCACGTTCTTT
[37 nt withheld, positions 5155-5191]
ACCCTATCTCGGTCTATTCTTTTGATTTATAAGGGATTTTGCCGATTTCGGCCTATTGGTTAAAAAATGA
GCTGATTTAACAAAAATTTAACGCGAATTTTAACAAAATATTAACGTTTACAATTTCCTGATGCGGTATT
TTCTCCTTACGCATCTGTGCGGTATTTCACACCGCATATCGACGGTCGAGGAGAACTTCTAGTATATCCA
CATACCTAATATTATTGCCTTATTAAAAATGGAATCCCAACAATTACATCAAAATCCACATTCTCTTCAA
AATCAATTGTCCTGTACTTCCTTGTTCATGTGTGTTCAAAAACGTTATATTTATAGGATAATTATACTCT
ATTTCTCAACAAGTAATTGGTTGTTTGGCCGAGCGGTCTAAGGCGCCTGATTCAAGAAATATCTTGACCG
CAGTTAACTGTGGGAATACTCAGGTATCGTAAGATGCAAGAGTTCGAATCTCTTAGCAACCATTATTTTT
TTCCTCAACATAACGAGAACACACAGGGGCGCTATCGCACAGAATCAAATTCGATGACTGGAAATTTTTT
GTTAATTTCAGAGGTCGCCTGACGCATATACCTTTTTCAACTGAAAAATTGGGAGAAAAAGGAAAGGTGA
GAGGCCGGAACCGGCTTTTCATATAGAATAGAGAAGCGTTCATGACTAAATGCTTGCATCACAATACTTG
AAGTTGACAATATTATTTAAGGACCTATTGTTTTTTCCAATAGGTGGTTAGCAATCGTCTTACTTTCTAA
CTTTTCTTACCTTTTACATTTCAGCAATATATATATATATTTCAAGGATATACCATTCTAATGTCTGCCC
CTATGTCTGCCCCTAAGAAGATCGTCGTTTTGCCAGGTGACCACGTTGGTCAAGAAATCACAGCCGAAGC
CATTAAGGTTCTTAAAGCTATTTCTGATGTTCGTTCCAATGTCAAGTTCGATTTCGAAAATCATTTAATT
GGTGGTGCTGCTATCGATGCTACAGGTGTCCCACTTCCAGATGAGGCGCTGGAAGCCTCCAAGAAGGTTG
ATGCCGTTTTGTTAGGTGCTGTGGGTGGTCCTAAATGGGGTACCGGTAGTGTTAGACCTGAACAAGGTTT
ACTAAAAATCCGTAAAGAACTTCAATTGTACGCCAACTTAAGACCATGTAACTTTGCATCCGACTCTCTT
TTAGACTTATCTCCAATCAAGCCACAATTTGCTAAAGGTACTGACTTCGTTGTTGTCAGAGAATTAGTGG
GAGGTATTTACTTTGGTAAGAGAAAGGAAGACGATGGTGATGGTGTCGCTTGGGATAGTGAACAATACAC
CGTTCCAGAAGTGCAAAGAATCACAAGAATGGCCGCTTTCATGGCCCTACAACATGAGCCACCATTGCCT
ATTTGGTCCTTGGATAAAGCTAATGTTTTGGCCTCTTCAAGATTATGGAGAAAAACTGTGGAGGAAACCA
TCAAGAACGAATTCCCTACATTGAAGGTTCAACATCAATTGATTGATTCTGCCGCCATGATCCTAGTTAA
GAACCCAACCCACCTAAATGGTATTATAATCACCAGCAACATGTTTGGTGATATCATCTCCGATGAAGCC
TCCGTTATCCCAGGTTCCTTGGGTTTGTTGCCATCTGCGTCCTTGGCCTCTTTGCCAGACAAGAACACCG
CATTTGGTTTGTACGAACCATGCCACGGTTCTGCTCCAGATTTGCCAAAGAATAAGGTTGACCCTATCGC
CACTATCTTGTCTGCTGCAATGATGTTGAAATTGTCATTGAACTTGCCTGAAGAAGGTAAGGCCATTGAA
GATGCAGTTAAAAAGGTTTTGGATGCAGGTATCAGAACTGGTGATTTAGGTGGTTCCAACAGTACCACCG
AAGTCGGTGATGCTGTCGCCGAAGAAGTTAAGAAAATCCTTGCTTAAAAAGATTCTCTTTTTTTATGATA
TTTGTACATAAACTTTATAAATGAAATTCATAATAGAAACGACACGAAATTACAAAATGGAATATGTTCA
TAGGGTAGACGAAACTATATACGCAATCTACATACATTTATCAAGAAGGAGAAAAAGGAGGATAGTAAAG
GAATACAGGTAAGCAAATTGATACTAATGGCTCAACGTGATAAGGAAAAAGAATTGCACTTTAACATTAA
TATTGACAAGGAGGAGGGCACCACACAAAAAGTTAGGTGTAACAGAAAATCATGAAACTACGATTCCTAA
TTTGATATTGGAGGATTTTCTCTAAAAAAAAAAAAATACAACAAATAAAAAACACTCAATGACCTGACCA
TTTGATGGAGTTTAAGTCAATACCTTCTTGAACCATTTCCCATAATGGTGAAAGTTCCCTCAAGAATTTT
ACTCTGTCAGAAACGGCCTTACGACGTAGTCGATATGGTGCACTCTCAGTACAATCTGCTCTGATGCCGC
ATAGTTAAGCCAGCCCCGACACCCGCCAACACCCGCTGACGCGCCCTGACGGGCTTGTCTGCTCCCGGCA
TCCGCTTACAGACAAGCTGTGACCGTCTCCGGGAGCTGCATGTGTCAGAGGTTTTCACCGTCATCACCGA
AACGCGCGA
