>Addgene plasmid #65004 | p415TEF cyto roGFP2-Grx1(yeast) | addgene partial sequence | sequence record 116072 | M13-Rev 5'-CAGGAAACAGCTATGACC-3'
GCTGGAGCTCATAGCTTCAAAATGTTTCTACTCCTTTTTTACTCTTCCAGATTTTCTCGGACTCCGCGCA
TCGCCGTACCACTTCAAAACACCCAAGCACAGCATACTAAATTTCCCCTCTTTCTTCCTCTAGGGTGTCG
TTAATTACCCGTACTAAAGGTTTGGAAAAGAAAAAAGAGACCGCCTCGTTTCTTTTTCTTCGTCGAAAAA
GGCAATAAAAATTTTTATCACGTTTCTTTTTCTTGAAAATTTTTTTTTTGATTTTTTTCTCTTTCGATGA
CCTCCCATTGATATTTAAGTTAATAAACGGTCTTCAATTTCTCAAGTTTCAGTTTCATTTTTCTTGTTCT
ATTACAACTTTTTTTACTTCTTGCTCATTAGAAAGAAAGCATAGCAATCTAATCTAAGTTTTCTAGAACT
AGTGGATCCACCATGGCTAGCGAGTTCTCAAAGGGTGAAGAATTGTTTACAGGTGTTGTTCCTATTTTAG
TCGAATTGGACGGTGACGTTAATGGTCATAAGTTTAGTGTTAGTGGTGAAGGTGAAGGTGACGCAACATA
CGGTAAATTGACCTTGAAGTTTATTTCAACTACTGGTAAATTGCCAGTTCCTTGGCCAACTTTGGTAACC
ACTTTAACATATGGTGTACAATGTTTCAGTAGATACCCTGATCATATGAAACAACACGACTTTTTCAAGT
CTGCTATGCCAGAAGGTTACGTTCAAG
