>Addgene plasmid #65004 | p415TEF cyto roGFP2-Grx1(yeast) | addgene partial sequence | sequence record 116971 | M13-F20 5'-TGTAAAACGACGGCCAGT-3'
TTAAAGCCTTCGAGCGTCCCAAAACCTTCTCAAGCAAGGTTTTCAGTATAATGTTACATGCGTACACGCG
TCTGTACAGAAAAAAAAGAAAAATTTGAAATATAAATAACGTTCTTAATACTAACATAACTATAAAAAAA
TAAATAGGGACCTAGACTTCAGGTTGTCTAACTCCTTCCTTTTCGGTTAGAGCGGATGTGGGGGGAGGGC
GTGAATGTAAGCGTGACATAACTAATTACATGACTCGAGGTCGACGGTATCGATAAGCTTTTAATTTGCA
AGAATAGGTTCTAACAATTCCTCCAATTCACCAGTCTCCCTCAATTCCTGCAAGTCGTCGTTGCCTCCAA
TATGTTTACCATTAATATAGATGTTTGGCACGGTTCTTTGGCCATTAATCTCATATAACGCAGCCTGAAT
GTCTGCGCCTTCCTTCATGTCATTCAATTGCAAAACCAGAACTTTGGACCTGGGAACCTTTAACTTTTCA
AAAAGCGTGTTTAGGGCTGCATGGCAGTATGGACAGTACGTTTTGGATGCGACGAAGATCTCGTTTTCTG
CAATAAGGTCCTTGACGTGCTTGATAGTTTCTTGAGATACCATGGTGAATTCTCCTCCTGATCCTCCTCC
TCCTGATCCTCCTCCTCCTGATCCTCCTCCACCTGAACCACCACCACCTGAACCA
